>Addgene plasmid #217778 | pYJA5 | addgene full sequence | sequence record 464940 | Addgene NGS Result
TCCCTCATATCTCCTCCTCCAGGTCTGAAGATCAGCGGCCGGCCGCTTGCTGTGCGGTGGTCTTACTTTT
GTTTTGCTCTTCCTCTATCTTGTCTAAAGCTTCCTTGGTGTCTTTTATCTCTATCCTTTGATGCACACAA
TAGAGGGTTGCTACTGTATTATATAATGATCTAAGTTCTTCTGATCCTGTCTGAAGGGATGGTTGTAGCT
GTCCCAGTATTTGTCTACAGCCTTCTGATGTTTCTAACAGGCCAGGATTAACTGCGAATCGTTCTAGCTC
CCTGCTTGCCCATACTATATGTTTTAATTTATATTTTTTCTTTCCCCCTGGCCTTAACCGAATTTTTTCC
CATCGCGATCTAATTCTCCCCCGCTTAATACTGACGCTCTCGCACCCATCTCTCTCCTTCTAGCCTCCGC
TAGTCAAAATTTTTGGCGTACTCACCAGTCGCCGCCCCTCGCCTCTTGCCGTGCGCGCTTCAGCAAGCCG
AGTCCTGCGTCGAGAGAGCTCCTCTGGTTTCCCTTTCGCTTTCAAGTCCCTGTTCGGGCGCCACTGCTAG
AGATTTTCCACACTGACTAAAAGGGTCTGAGGGATCTCTAGTTACCAGAGTCACACAACAGACGGGCACA
CACTACTTGAAGCACTCAAGGCAAGCTTTATTGAGGCTTAAGCAGTGGGTTCCCTAGTTAGCCAGAGAGC
TCCCAGGCTCAGATCTGGTCTAACCAGAGAGACCCAGTACAGGCAAAACGCGCTGCTTATATAGACCTCC
CACCGTACACGCCTACCGCCCATTTGCGTCAATGGGGCGGAGTTGTTACGACATTTTGGAAAGTCCCGTT
GATTTTGGTGCCAAAACAAACTCCCATTGACGTCAATGGGGTGGAGACTTGGAAATCCCCGTGAGTCAAA
CCGCTATCCACGCCCATTGATGTACTGCCAAAACCGCATCACCATGGTAATAGCGATGACTAATACGTAG
ATGTACTGCCAAGTAGGAAAGTCCCATAAGGTCATGTACTGGGCATAATGCCAGGCGGGCCATTTACCGT
CATTGACGTCAATAGGGGGCGTACTTGGCATATGATACACTTGATGTACTGCCAAGTGGGCAGTTTACCG
TAAATACTCCACCCATTGACGTCAATGGAAAGTCCCTATTGGCGTTACTATGGGAACATACGTCATTATT
GACGTCAATGGGCGGGGGTCGTTGGGCGGTCAGCCAGGCGGGCCATTTACCGTAAGTTATGTAACGCGGA
ACTCCATATATGGGCTATGAACTAATGACCCCGTAATTGATTACTATTAATAACTAGTCAATTCGCCCTA
TAGTGAGTCGTATTACGCGCGCTCACTGGCCGTCGTTTTACAACGTCGTGACTGGGAAAACCCTGGCGTT
ACCCAACTTAATCGCCTTGCAGCACATCCCCCTTTCGCCAGCTGGCGTAATAGCGAAGAGGCCCGCACCG
ATCGCCCTTCCCAACAGTTGCGCAGCCTGAATGGCGAATGGG
[124 nt withheld, positions 1513-1636]
C
[91 nt withheld, positions 1638-1728]
A
[49 nt withheld, positions 1730-1778]
CCTTTGACGTTGGAGTCCACGTTCTTT
[37 nt withheld, positions 1806-1842]
ACCCTATCTCGGTCTATTCTTTTGATTTATAAGGGATTTTGCCGATTTCGGCCTATTGGTTAAAAAATGA
GCTGATTTAACAAAAATTTAACGCGAATTTTAACAAAATATTAACGCTTACAATTTAGGTGGCACTTTTC
GGGGAAATGTGCGCGGAACCCCTATTTGTTTATTTTTCTAAATACATTCAAATATGTATCCGCTCATGAC
CAAAATCCCTTAACGTGAGTTTTCGTTCCACTGAGCGTCAGACCCCGTAGAAAAGATCAAAGGATCTTCT
TGAGATCCTTTTTTTCTGCGCGTAATCTGCTGCTTGCAAACAAAAAAACCACCGCTACCAGCGGTGGTTT
GTTTGCCGGATCAAGAGCTACCAACTCTTTTTCCGAAGGTAACTGGCTTCAGCAGAGCGCAGATACCAAA
TACTGTTCTTCTAGTGTAGCCGTAGTTAGGCCACCACTTCAAGAACTCTGTAGCACCGCCTACATACCTC
GCTCTGCTAATCCTGTTACCAGTGGCTGCTGCCAGTGGCGATAAGTCGTGTCTTACCGGGTTGGACTCAA
GACGATAGTTACCGGATAAGGCGCAGCGGTCGGGCTGAACGGGGGGTTCGTGCACACAGCCCAGCTTGGA
GCGAACGACCTACACCGAACTGAGATACCTACAGCGTGAGCTATGAGAAAGCGCCACGCTTCCCGAAGGG
AGAAAGGCGGACAGGTATCCGGTAAGCGGCAGGGTCGGAACAGGAGAGCGCACGAGGGAGCTTCCAGGGG
GAAACGCCTGGTATCTTTATAGTCCTGTCGGGTTTCGCCACCTCTGACTTGAGCGTCGATTTTTGTGATG
CTCGTCAGGGGGGCGGAGCCTATGGAAAAACGCCAGCAACGCGGCCTTTTTACGGTTCCTGGCCTTTTGC
TGGCCTTTTGCTCACATGTTCTTTCCTGCGTTATCCCCTGATTCTGTGGATAACCGTATTACCGCCTTTG
AGTGAGCTGATACCGCTCGCCGCAGCCGAACGACCGAGCGCAGCGAGTCAGTGAGCGAGGAAGCGGAAGA
GCGCCCAATACGCAAACCGCCTCTCCCCGCGCGTTGGCCGATTCATTAATGCAGCTGGCACGACAGGTTT
CCCGACTGGAAAGCGGGCAGTGAGCGCAACGCAATTAATGTGAGTTAGCTCACTCATTAGGCACCCCAGG
CTTTACACTTTATGCTCCCGGCTCGTATGTTGTGTGGAATTGTGAGCGGATAACAATTTCACACAGGAAA
CAGCTATGACCATGATTACGCCAAGCGCGCAATTAACCCTCACTAAAGGGAACAAAAGCTTAATTTAACC
CTAGAAAGATAGTCTGCGTAAAATTGACGCATGCATTCTTGAAATATTGCTCTCTCTTTCTAAATAGCGC
GAATCCGTCGCTGTGCATTTAGGACATCTCAGTCGCCGCTTGGAGCTCCCGTGAGGCGTGCTTGTCAATG
CGGTAAGTGTCACTGATTTTGAACTATAACGACCGCGTGAGTCAAAATGACGCATGATTATCTTTTACGT
GACTTTTAAGATTTAACTCATACGATAATTATATTGTTATTTCATGTTCTACTTACGTGATAACTTATTA
TATATATATTTTCTTGTTATAGATATCATTAACGGCCGCCCATAGAGCCCACCGCATCCCCAGCATGCCT
GCTATTGACTTCCCAATCCTCCCCCTTGCTGTCCTGCCCCACCCCACCCCCCAGAATAGAATGACACCTA
CTCAGACAATGCGATGCAATTTCCTCATTTTATTAGGAAAGGACAGTGGGAGTGGCACCTTCCAGGGTCA
AGGAAGGCACGGGGGAGGGGCAAACAACAGATGGCTGGCAACTAGAAGGCACAGTCGAGGCTGATCAGCG
GGTTTAAACTGCTAGAGATTTTCCACACTGACTAAAAGGGTCTGAGGGATCTCTAGTTACCAGAGTCACA
CAACAGACGGGCACACACTACTTGAAGCACTCAAGGCAAGCTTTATTGAGGCTTAAGCAGTGGGTTCCCT
AGTTAGCCAGAGAGCTCCCAGGCTCAGATCTGGTCTAACCAGAGAGACTCTGGTCTAACCAGAGAGACCC
AGTACAGGCAAAAAGCAGATCTTGACTTCTTTGGGAGTGAATTAGCCCTTCCAGTCCCCCCTTTTCTTTT
AAAAAGTGGCTAAGATCTACAGCTGCCTTGTAAGTCATTGGTCTTAAAGGTACCTAGCGGCCGCTCAATT
AAGCTTGTGCCCCAGTTTGCTAGGGAGGTCGCAGTATCTGGCCACTGCCACCTCGTGCTGCTCGACGTAG
GTCTCGTTGTTGGCCTCCTTGATTCTTTCCAGTCTGTAGTCCACATAGTAGACGCCAGGCATCTTGAGGT
TCTTAGCGGGTTTCTTGGATCTATATGTGGTCTTGATGTTTGCGATCAGATGGCTCCCGCCCACGAGCTT
CAGGGCCATGTCGTTTCTGCCTTCCAGGCCGCCGTCAGCGGGGTACAGAGTCTCGGTGAAGGCCTCCCAG
CCGAGTGTTTTCTTCTGCATCACAGGGCCGTTGGATGTGAAGTTCACCCCTCTGATCTTGACGTTGTAGA
TGAGGCAGCCGTCCTGGAGGCTGGTGTCCTGGGTAGCGGTCAGCACGCCCCCGTCCTCGTATGTGGTGAC
TCTCTCCCATGTGAAGCCCTCAGGGAAGGACTGCTTGAAGAAGTCGGGGATGCCCTGGGTGTGGTTGATG
AAGGTCTTGCTGCCGTAGAGGAAGCTAGTAGCCAGGATGTCGAAGGCGAAGGGGAGAGGGCCGCCCTCGA
CCACCTTGATTCTCATGGTCTGGGTGCCCTCGTAGGGCTTGCCTTCGCCCTCGGATGTGCACTTGAAGTG
ATGGTTGTCCACGGTGCCCTCCATGTACAGCTTCATGTGCATGTTCTCCTTAATCAGCTCGCTCATTGGG
CCAGGATTCTCCTCCACGTCACCGCATGTTAGGAGACTTCCTCTGCCCTCTCCTCCGGACCCGCCGCCGG
CACCGGGCTTGCGGGTCATGCACCAGGTGCGCGGTCCTTCGGGCACCTCGACGTCGGCGGTGACGGTGAA
GCCGAGCCGCTCGTAGAAGGGGAGGTTGCGGGGCGCGGAGGTCTCCAGGAAGGCGGGCACCCCGGCGCGC
TCGGCCGCCTCCACTCCGGGGAGCACGACGGCGCTGCCCAGACCCTTGCCCTGGTGGTCGGGCGAGACCC
CGACGGTGGCCAGGAACCACGCGGGCTCCTTGGGCCGGTGCGGCGCCAGGAGGCCTTCCATCTGTTGCTG
CGCGGCCAGCCGGGAACCGCTCAACTCGGCCATGCGCGGGCCGATCTCGGCGAACACCGCCCCCGCTTCG
ACGCTCTCCGGCGTGGTCCAGACCGCCACCGCGGCGCCGTCGTCCGCGACCCACACCTTGCCGATGTCGA
GCCCGACGCGCGTGAGGAAGAGTTCTTGCAGCTCGGTGACCCGCTCGATGTGGCGGTCCGGATCGACGGT
GTGGCGCGTGGCGGGGTAGTCGGCGAACGCGGCGGCGAGGGTGCGTACGGCCCTGGGGACGTCGTCGCGG
GTGGCGAGGCGCACCGTGGGCTTGTACTCGGTCATGGTAAGCTTCAGCTGCTCGAGATCTAGATGGATGC
AGGTCGAAAGGCCCGGAGATGAGGAAGAGGAGAACAGCGCGGCAGACGTGCGCTTTTGAAGCGTGCAGAA
TGCCGGGCCTCCGGAGGACCTTCGGGCGCCCGCCCCGCCCCTGAGCCCGCCCCTGAGCCCGCCCCCGGAC
CCACCCCTTCCCAGCCTCTGAGCCCAGAAAGCGAAGGAGCAAAGCTGCTATTGGCCGCTGCCCCAAAGGC
CTACCCGCTTCCATTGCTCAGCGGTGCTGTCCATCTGCACGAGACTAGTGAGACTGCTACTTCCATTTGT
CACGTCCTGCACGACGCGAGCTGCGGGGCGGGGGGGAACTTCCTGACTAGGGGAGGAGTAGAAGGTGGCG
CGAAGGGGCCACCAAAGAACGGAGCCGGTTGGCGCCTACCGGTGGATGTGGAATGTGTGCGAGGCCAGAG
GCCACTTGTGTAGCGCCAAGTGCCCAGCGGGGCTGCTAAAGCGCATGCTCCAGACTGCCTTGGGAAAAGC
GCCTCCCCTACCCGGTAGAATTGGATCCCCAAGGTCGGGCAGGAAGAGGGCCTATTTCCCATGATTCCTT
CATATTTGCATATACGATACAAGGCTGTTAGAGAGATAATTAGAATTAATTTGACTGTAAACACAAAGAT
ATTAGTACAAAATACGTGACGTAGAAAGTAATAATTTCTTGGGTAGTTTGCAGTTTTAAAATTATGTTTT
AAAATGGACTATCATATGCTTACCGTAACTTGAAAGTATTTCGATTTCTTGGCTTTATATATCTTGTGGA
AAGGACGAAACACCGGGGTCTTCCGCGGAACCCCTATTTGTTTATTTTTCTAAATACATTCAAATATGTA
TCCGCTCATGAGACAATAACCCTGATAAATGCTTCAATAATATTGAAAAAGGAAGAGTATGAGTATTCAA
CATTTCCGTGTCGCCCTTATTCCCTTTTTTGCGGCATTTTGCCTTCCTGTTTTTGCTCACCCAGAAACGC
TGGTGAAAGTAAAAGATGCTGAAGATCAGTTGGGTGCACGAGTGGGTTACATCGAACTGGATCTCAACAG
CGGTAAGATCCTTGAGAGTTTTCGCCCCGAAGAACGTTTTCCAATGATGAGCACTTTTAAAGTTCTGCTA
TGTGGCGCGGTATTATCCCGTATTGACGCCGGGCAAGAGCAACTCGGTCGCCGCATACACTATTCTCAGA
ATGACTTGGTTGAGTACTCACCAGTCACAGAAAAGCATCTTACGGATGGCATGACAGTAAGAGAATTATG
CAGTGCTGCCATAACCATGAGTGATAACACTGCGGCCAACTTACTTCTGACAACGATCGGAGGACCGAAG
GAGCTAACCGCTTTTTTGCACAACATGGGGGATCATGTAACTCGCCTTGATCGTTGGGAACCGGAGCTGA
ATGAAGCCATACCAAACGACGAGCGTGACACCACGATGCCTGTAGCAATGGCAACAACGTTGCGCAAACT
ATTAACTGGCGAACTACTTACTCTAGCTTCCCGGCAACAATTAATAGACTGGATGGAGGCGGATAAAGTT
GCAGGACCACTTCTGCGCTCGGCCCTTCCGGCTGGCTGGTTTATTGCTGATAAATCTGGAGCCGGTGAGC
GTGGGTCTCGCGGTATCATTGCAGCACTGGGGCCAGATGGTAAGCCCTCCCGTATCGTAGTTATCTACAC
GACGGGGAGTCAGGCAACTATGGATGAACGAAATAGACAGATCGCTGAGATAGGTGCCTCACTGATTAAG
CATTGGTAAGAAGACGGGTTTCAGAGCTACAGCAGAAATGCTGTAGCAAGTTGAAATAAGGCTAGTCCGT
TATCAACTTGAAAAAGTGGCACCGAGTCGGTGCTTTTTTTGCTTTGTTACTTTATAGAAGAAATTTTGAG
TTTTTGTTTTTTTTTAATAAATAAATAAACATAAATAAATTGTTTGTTGAATTTATTATTAGTATGTAAG
TGTAAATATAATAAAACTTAATATCTATTCAAATTAATAAATAAACCTCGATATACAGACCGATAAAACA
CATGCGTCAATTTTACGCATGATTATCTTTAACGTACGTCACAATATGATTATCTTTCTAGGGTTAAGTA
ACGCGTAGGGCCCGGTACTAACCAAACTGGATCTCTGCTGTCCCTGTAATAAACCCGAAAATTTTGAATT
TTTGTAATTTGTTTTTGTAATTCTTTAGTTTGTATGTCTGTTGCTATTATGTCTACTATTCTTTCCCCTG
CACTGTACCCCCCAATCCCCCCTTTTCTTTTAAAATTGTGGATGAATACTGCCATTTGTCTGCAGAATTG
GCGCACGCAGTGCCGATCCGTTCACTAATCGAATGGATCTGTCTCTGTCTCTCTCTCCACCTTCTTCTTC
TATTCCTTCGGGCCTGTCGGGTCCCCTCGGGGTTGGGAGGTGGGTCTGAAACGATAATGGTGAATATCCC
TGCCTAACTCTATTCACTATAGAAAGTACAGCAAAAACTATTCTTAAACCTACCAAGCCTCCTACTATCA
TTATGAATAATTTTATATACCACAGCCAATTTGTTATGTTAAACCAATTCCACAAACTTGCCCATTTATC
TAATTCCAATAATTCTTGTTCATTCTTTTCTTGCTGGTTTTGCGATTCTTCAATTAAGGAGTGTATTAAG
CTTGTGTAATTGTTAATTTCTCTGTCCCACTCCATCCAGGTCGTGTGATTCCAAATCTGTTCCAGAGATT
TATTACTCCAACTAGCATTCCAAGGCACAGCAGTGGTGCAAATGAGTTTTCCAGAGCAACCCCAAATCCC
CAGGAGCTGTTGATCCTTTAGGTATCTTTCCACAGCCAGGATTCTTGCCTGGAGCTGCTTGATGCCCCAG
ACTGTGAGTTGCAACAGATGCTGTTGCGCCTCAATAGCCCTCAGCAAATTGTTCTGCTGCTGCACTATAC
CAGACAATAATTGTCTGGCCTGTACCGTCAGCGTCATTGACGCTGCGCCCATAGTGCTTCCTGCTGCTCC
CAAGAACCCAAGGAACAAAGCTCCTATTCCCACTGCTCTTTTTTCTCTCTGCACCACTCTTCTCTTTGCC
TTGGTGGGTGCTACTCCTAATGGTTCAATTTTTACTACTTTATATTTATATAATTCACTTCTCCAATTG
Features (pLannotate 1.2.2; 28 found; start..end, strand, type, name):
     61..399     -  CDS            HIV-1 gag (fragment): gag protein from human immunodeficiency virus 1; gag
    383..508     -  misc_feature   HIV-1 Ψ: packaging signal of human immunodeficiency virus type 1
    555..735     -  LTR            5' LTR (truncated): truncated 5' long terminal repeat (LTR) from HIV-1
    753..952     -  promoter       CMV promoter: human cytomegalovirus (CMV) immediate early promoter
    953..1256    -  enhancer       CMV enhancer: human cytomegalovirus immediate early enhancer
   1327..1345    -  promoter       T7 promoter: promoter for bacteriophage T7 RNA polymerase
   1353..1508    +  CDS            lacZα (fragment): LacZα fragment of β-galactosidase; lacZ fragment
   1513..1941    +  rep_origin     f1 ori (sequence partly withheld): f1 bacteriophage origin of replication; arrow indicates direction of (+) strand synthesis
   1994..2051    +  promoter       AmpR promoter (fragment): bla
   2122..2710    +  rep_origin     ori: high-copy-number ColE1/pMB1/pBR322/pUC origin of replication
   2893..2985    +  CDS            lacI (fragment): lac repressor; lacI; The lac repressor binds to the lac operator to inhibit transcription in E. coli. This inhibition can be relieved by adding lactose or isopropyl-β-D-thiogalactopyranoside (IPTG).
   2998..3019    +  protein_bind   CAP binding site: CAP binding activates transcription in the presence of cAMP. E. coli catabolite activator protein
   3034..3064    +  promoter       lac promoter: promoter for the E. coli lac operon
   3072..3088    +  protein_bind   lac operator: The lac repressor binds to the lac operator to inhibit transcription in E. coli. This inhibition can be relieved by adding lactose or isopropyl-β-D-thiogalactopyranoside (IPTG). lac repressor encoded by lacI
   3133..3151    +  promoter       T3 promoter: promoter for bacteriophage T3 RNA polymerase
   3605..3716    -  polyA_signal   bGH poly(A) signal: bovine growth hormone polyadenylation signal
   3742..3920    -  LTR            5' LTR (truncated): truncated 5' long terminal repeat (LTR) from HIV-1
   3928..4065    -  CDS            nef (fragment): NEF_HV1LA - Experimental evidence at protein level: Swiss-Prot protein existence level 1. Extracellular Nef protein targets CD4(+) T-lymphocytes for apoptosis by interacting with CXCR4 surface receptors. From Human immunodeficiency virus type 1 group M subtype B (isolate Lai) (HIV-1).
   4080..4778    -  CDS            TagBFP: TagBFP is a basic (constitutively fluorescent) blue fluorescent protein published in 2008, derived from Entacmaea quadricolor. It is reported to be a very rapidly-maturing monomer with very low acid sensitivity.
   4851..5447    -  CDS            PuroR (fragment): puromycin N-acetyltransferase; pac from Streptomyces; confers resistance to puromycin
   5487..5985    -  promoter       PGK promoter: mouse phosphoglycerate kinase 1 promoter
   6018..6258    +  promoter       U6 promoter: RNA polymerase III promoter for human U6 snRNA
   6276..6380    +  promoter       AmpR promoter: bla
   6381..7241    +  CDS            AmpR: β-lactamase; bla; confers resistance to ampicillin, carbenicillin, and related antibiotics
   7276..7335    +  misc_RNA       gRNA scaffold (fragment): guide RNA scaffold for the Streptococcus pyogenes CRISPR/Cas9 system
   7640..7757    -  misc_feature   cPPT/CTS: central polypurine tract and central termination sequence of HIV-1
   7807..7907    -  CDS            Rev (fragment): human immunodeficiency virus 1 (HIV-1) Rev protein; rev; enhances nuclear export of unspliced and incompletely spliced viral mRNAs
   8284..8517    -  misc_feature   RRE: The Rev response element (RRE) of HIV-1 allows for Rev-dependent mRNA export from the nucleus to the cytoplasm.
