[The description below was written by a language model from this plasmid's Addgene catalogue record and pLannotate feature annotations shown in this document.]
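Description:
pYJA5 is an empty lentiviral CRISPR backbone, derived from the lenti-PB vector, that serves as the recipient for cloning four sgRNAs into a single plasmid by Gibson assembly. The sequenced record is about 8.6 kb. Its HIV-1-based transfer cassette comprises a CMV enhancer/promoter driving a truncated 5' LTR, the Ψ packaging signal with a gag fragment, the RRE, cPPT/CTS, and a truncated 3' LTR followed by a bGH polyadenylation signal. These elements allow packaging into lentiviral particles and integration into mammalian cells. The backbone name suggests piggyBac elements, but the feature table annotates none. In bacteria the plasmid is maintained through a high-copy ColE1/pUC origin, and an f1 origin is also present.

The distinctive feature is the cloning site. A human U6 promoter and an S. pyogenes gRNA scaffold (described as the fourth tracrRNA variant) flank a complete β-lactamase expression cassette, which is bounded by two BbsI sites. The backbone's original ampicillin resistance cassette was deleted, leaving only a promoter remnant, so this removable stuffer is the sole source of ampicillin resistance in the empty vector. Excising it with BbsI opens the vector for insertion of the multi-sgRNA fragment between the U6 promoter and the final scaffold. The record does not state how recombinant clones are then selected. All BsmBI sites were also mutated.

On the opposite strand, a mouse PGK promoter drives puromycin N-acetyltransferase linked through T2A to TagBFP, giving both drug selection and blue fluorescent tracking of transduced or transfected cells. The vector underlies arrayed CRISPR libraries for the activation, deletion and silencing of human protein-coding genes.
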