Addgene plasmid #217778: pYJA5
Purpose: (Empty Backbone) The empty vector for quadruple sgRNA cloning
Depositing lab: Adriano Aguzzi. Depositing organization: University of Zurich. Publication: Arrayed CRISPR libraries for the genome-wide activation, deletion and silencing of human protein-coding genes. Yin JA, Frick L, Scheidmann MC, Liu T, Trevisan C, Dhingra A, Spinelli A, Wu Y, Yao L, Vena DL, Knapp B, Guo J, De Cecco E, Ging K, Armani A, Oakeley EJ, Nigsch F, Jenzer J, Haegele J, Pikusa M, Tager J, Rodriguez-Nieto S, Bouris V, Ribeiro R, Baroni F, Bedi MS, Berry S, Losa M, Hornemann S, Kampmann M, Pelkmans L, Hoepfner D, Heutink P, Aguzzi A. Nat Biomed Eng. 2024 Dec 4. doi: 10.1038/s41551-024-01278-4. PubMed 39633028.
Backbone
  Vector backbone: lenti-PB
  Backbone size (bp): 5500
  Modifications to backbone: First, the DNA fragment flanked by the recognition sites for the restriction enzymes MluI and AgeI in the lenti-PB vector was replaced by a synthesized DNA fragment that included the human U6 promoter and the fourth variant of tracrRNA, as well as an ampicillin resistance gene (β-lactamase expression cassette). Two BbsI (type II restriction enzyme) recognition sites flanking the β-lactamase expression cassette were introduced into the new fragment to facilitate the removal of the β-lactamase expression cassette. In a second step, the original ampicillin resistance (β-lactamase) expression cassette in the lenti-PB vector was removed between the two BspHI restriction enzyme recognition sites. Furthermore, all BsmBI recognition sites were mutated.
  Vector type: Mammalian Expression, Lentiviral, CRISPR, Synthetic Biology
  Promoter: PGK, CMV, U6
  Selectable markers: Puromycin ; TagBFP
  Tag / fusion protein: Puromycin resistance gene; TagBFP (C terminal on insert); T2A (C terminal on insert)
Growth in bacteria
  Bacterial resistance: Ampicillin, 100 μg/mL
  Growth temperature: 30°C
  Growth strain: NEB Stable
  Copy number: High Copy
Gene/Insert
  Cloning method: Gibson Cloning
  Sequencing primers: 5′ CGGAGCCGGTTGGCGCCTAC; 3′ AGTACCGGGCCCTACGCGTT
Terms and licenses: Academic/Nonprofit Terms; Industry Terms: Not Available to Industry
How to cite: pYJA5 was a gift from Adriano Aguzzi (Addgene plasmid # 217778 ; http://n2t.net/addgene:217778 ; RRID:Addgene_217778)
